>Addgene plasmid #147301 | pnEA-NpH-HsNot10_25-451_Q | depositor full sequence | sequence record 289748 | Full Sequence
TTCTTGAAGACGAAAGGGCCTCGTGATACGCCTATTTTTATAGGTTAATGTCATGATAATAATGGTTTCT
TAGACGTCAGGTGGCACTTTTCGGGGAAATGTGCGCGGAACCCCTATTTGTTTATTTTTCTAAATACATT
CAAATATGTATCCGCTCATGAGACAATAACCCTGATAAATGCTTCAATAATATTGAAAAAGGAAGAGTAT
GAGTATTCAACATTTCCGTGTCGCCCTTATTCCCTTTTTTGCGGCATTTTGCCTTCCTGTTTTTGCTCAC
CCAGAAACGCTGGTGAAAGTAAAAGATGCTGAAGATCAGTTGGGTGCACGAGTGGGTTACATCGAACTGG
ATCTCAACAGCGGTAAGATCCTTGAGAGTTTTCGCCCCGAAGAACGTTTTCCAATGATGAGCACTTTTAA
AGTTCTGCTATGTGGCGCGGTATTATCCCGTGTTGACGCCGGGCAAGAGCAACTCGGTCGCCGCATACAC
TATTCTCAGAATGACTTGGTTGAGTACTCACCAGTCACAGAAAAGCATCTTACGGATGGCATGACAGTAA
GAGAATTATGCAGTGCTGCCATAACCATGAGTGATAACACTGCGGCCAACTTACTTCTGACAACGATCGG
AGGACCGAAGGAGCTAACCGCTTTTTTGCACAACATGGGGGATCATGTAACTCGCCTTGATCGTTGGGAA
CCGGAGCTGAATGAAGCCATACCAAACGACGAGCGTGACACCACGATGCCTGCAGCAATGGCAACAACGT
TGCGCAAACTATTAACTGGCGAACTACTTACTCTAGCTTCCCGGCAACAATTAATAGACTGGATGGAGGC
GGATAAAGTTGCAGGACCACTTCTGCGCTCGGCCCTTCCGGCTGGCTGGTTTATTGCTGATAAATCTGGA
GCCGGTGAGCGTGGGTCTCGCGGTATCATTGCAGCACTGGGGCCAGATGGTAAGCCCTCCCGTATCGTAG
TTATCTACACGACGGGGAGTCAGGCAACTATGGATGAACGAAATAGACAGATCGCTGAGATAGGTGCCTC
ACTGATTAAGCATTGGTAACTGTCAGACCAAGTTTACTCATATATACTTTAGATTGATTTAAAACTTCAT
TTTTAATTTAAAAGGATCTAGGTGAAGATCCTTTTTGATAATCTCATGACCAAAATCCCTTAACGTGAGT
TTTCGTTCCACTGAGCGTCAGACCCCGTAGAAAAGATCAAAGGATCTTCTTGAGATCCTTTTTTTCTGCG
CGTAATCTGCTGCTTGCAAACAAAAAAACCACCGCTACCAGCGGTGGTTTGTTTGCCGGATCAAGAGCTA
CCAACTCTTTTTCCGAAGGTAACTGGCTTCAGCAGAGCGCAGATACCAAATACTGTCCTTCTAGTGTAGC
CGTAGTTAGGCCACCACTTCAAGAACTCTGTAGCACCGCCTACATACCTCGCTCTGCTAATCCTGTTACC
AGTGGCTGCTGCCAGTGGCGATAAGTCGTGTCTTACCGGGTTGGACTCAAGACGATAGTTACCGGATAAG
GCGCAGCGGTCGGGCTGAACGGGGGGTTCGTGCACACAGCCCAGCTTGGAGCGAACGACCTACACCGAAC
TGAGATACCTACAGCGTGAGCTATGAGAAAGCGCCACGCTTCCCGAAGGGAGAAAGGCGGACAGGTATCC
GGTAAGCGGCAGGGTCGGAACAGGAGAGCGCACGAGGGAGCTTCCAGGGGGAAACGCCTGGTATCTTTAT
AGTCCTGTCGGGTTTCGCCACCTCTGACTTGAGCGTCGATTTTTGTGATGCTCGTCAGGGGGGCGGAGCC
TATGGAAAAACGCCAGCAACGCGGCCTTTTTACGGTTCCTGGCCTTTTGCTGGCCTTTTGCTCACATGTT
CTTTCCTGCGTTATCCCCTGATTCTGTGGATAACCGTATTACCGCCTTTGAGTGAGCTGATACCGCTCGC
CGCAGCCGAACGACCGAGCGCAGCGAGTCAGTGAGCGAGGAAGCGGAAGAGCGCCTGATGCGGTATTTTC
TCCTTACGCATCTGTGCGGTATTTCACACCGCATATATGGTGCACTCTCAGTACAATCTGCTCTGATGCC
GCATAGTTAAGCCAGTATACACTCCGCTATCGCTACGTGACTGGGTCATGGCTGCGCCCCGACACCCGCC
AACACCCGCTGACGCGCCCTGACGGGCTTGTCTGCTCCCGGCATCCGCTTACAGACAAGCTGTGACCGTC
TCCGGGAGCTGCATGTGTCAGAGGTTTTCACCGTCATCACCGAAACGCGCGAGGCAGCTGCGGTAAAGCT
CATCAGCGTGGTCGTGAAGCGATTCACAGATGTCTGCCTGTTCATCCGCGTCCAGCTCGTTGAGTTTCTC
CAGAAGCGTTAATGTCTGGCTTCTGATAAAGCGGGCCATGTTAAGGGCGGTTTTTTCCTGTTTGGTCACT
GATGCCTCCGTGTAAGGGGGATTTCTGTTCATGGGGGTAATGATACCGATGAAACGAGAGAGGATGCTCA
CGATACGGGTTACTGATGATGAACATGCCCGGTTACTGGAACGTTGTGAGGGTAAACAACTGGCGGTATG
GATGCGGCGGGACCAGAGAAAAATCACTCAGGGTCAATGCCAGCGCTTCGTTAATACAGATGTAGGTGTT
CCACAGGGTAGCCAGCAGCATCCTGCGATGCAGATCCGGAACATAATGGTGCAGGGCGCTGACTTCCGCG
TTTCCAGACTTTACGAAACACGGAAACCGAAGACCATTCATGTTGTTGCTCAGGTCGCAGACGTTTTGCA
GCAGCAGTCGCTTCACGTTCGCTCGCGTATCGGTGATTCATTCTGCTAACCAGTAAGGCAACCCCGCCAG
CCTAGCCGGGTCCTCAACGACAGGAGCACGATCATGCGCACCCGTGGCCAGGACCCAACGCTGCCCGAGA
TGCGCCGCGTGCGGCTGCTGGAGATGGCGGACGCGATGGATATGTTCTGCCAAGGGTTGGTTTGCGCATT
CACAGTTCTCCGCAAGAATTGATTGGCTCCAATTCTTGGAGTGGTGAATCCGTTAGCGAGGTGCCGCCGG
CTTCCATTCAGGTCGAGGTGGCCCGGCTCCATGCACCGCGACGCAACGCGGGGAGGCAGACAAGGTATAG
GGCGGCGCCTACAATCCATGCCAACCCGTTCCATGTGCTCGCCGAGGCGGCATAAATCGCCGTGACGATC
AGCGGTCCAGTGATCGAAGTTAGGCTGGTAAGAGCCGCGAGCGATCCTTGAAGCTGTCCCTGATGGTCGT
CATCTACCTGCCTGGACAGCATGGCCTGCAACGCGGGCATCCCGATGCCGCCGGAAGCGAGAAGAATCAT
AATGGGGAAGGCCATCCAGCCTCGCGTCGCGAACGCCAGCAAGACGTAGCCCAGCGCGTCGGCCGCCATG
CCGGCGATAATGGCCTGCTTCTCGCCGAAACGTTTGGTGGCGGGACCAGTGACGAAGGCTTGAGCGAGGG
CGTGCAAGATTCCGAATACCGCAAGCGACAGGCCGATCATCGTCGCGCTCCAGCGAAAGCGGTCCTCGCC
GAAAATGACCCAGAGCGCTGCCGGCACCTGTCCTACGAGTTGCATGATAAAGAAGACAGTCATAAGTGCG
GCGACGATAGTCATGCCCCGCGCCCACCGGAAGGAGCTGACTGGGTTGAAGGCTCTCAAGGGCATCGGTC
GAGATCCCGGTGCCTAATGAGTGAGCTAACTTACATTAATTGCGTTGCGCTCACTGCCCGCTTTCCAGTC
GGGAAACCTGTCGTGCCAGCTGCATTAATGAATCGGCCAACGCGCGGGGAGAGGCGGTTTGCGTATTGGG
CGCCAGGGTGGTTTTTCTTTTCACCAGTGAGACGGGCAACAGCTGATTGCCCTTCACCGCCTGGCCCTGA
GAGAGTTGCAGCAAGCGGTCCACGCTGGTTTGCCCCAGCAGGCGAAAATCCTGTTTGATGGTGGTTAACG
GCGGGATATAACATGAGCTGTCTTCGGTATCGTCGTATCCCACTACCGAGATATCCGCACCAACGCGCAG
CCCGGACTCGGTAATGGCGCGCATTGCGCCCAGCGCCATCTGATCGTTGGCAACCAGCATCGCAGTGGGA
ACGATGCCCTCATTCAGCATTTGCATGGTTTGTTGAAAACCGGACATGGCACTCCAGTCGCCTTCCCGTT
CCGCTATCGGCTGAATTTGATTGCGAGTGAGATATTTATGCCAGCCAGCCAGACGCAGACGCGCCGAGAC
AGAACTTAATGGGCCCGCTAACAGCGCGATTTGCTGGTGACCCAATGCGACCAGATGCTCCACGCCCAGT
CGCGTACCGTCTTCATGGGAGAAAATAATACTGTTGATGGGTGTCTGGTCAGAGACATCAAGAAATAACG
CCGGAACATTAGTGCAGGCAGCTTCCACAGCAATGGCATCCTGGTCATCCAGCGGATAGTTAATGATCAG
CCCACTGACGCGTTGCGCGAGAAGATTGTGCACCGCCGCTTTACAGGCTTCGACGCCGCTTCGTTCTACC
ATCGACACCACCACGCTGGCACCCAGTTGATCGGCGCGAGATTTAATCGCCGCGACAATTTGCGACGGCG
CGTGCAGGGCCAGACTGGAGGTGGCAACGCCAATCAGCAACGACTGTTTGCCCGCCAGTTGTTGTGCCAC
GCGGTTGGGAATGTAATTCAGCTCCGCCATCGCCGCTTCCACTTTTTCCCGCGTTTTCGCAGAAACGTGG
CTGGCCTGGTTCACCACGCGGGAAACGGTCTGATAAGAGACACCGGCATACTCTGCGACATCGTATAACG
TTACTGGTTTCACATTCACCACCCTGAATTGACTCTCTTCCGGGCGCTATCATGCCATACCGCGAAAGGT
TTTGCGCCATTCGATGGTGTCCGGGATCTCGACGCTCTCCCTTATGCGACTCCTGCATTAGGAAGCAGCC
CAGTAGTAGGTTGAGGCCGTTGAGCACCGCCGCCGCAAGGAATGGTGCATGCAAGGAGATGGCGCCCAAC
AGTCCCCCGGCCACGGGGCCTGCCACCATACCCACGCCGAAACAAGCGCTCATGAGCCCGAAGTGGCGAG
CCCGATCTTCCCCATCGGTGATGTCGGCGATATAGGCGCCAGCAACCGCACCTGTGGCGCCGGTGATGCC
GGCCACGATGCGTCCGGCGTAGAGGATCGAGATCTCGATCCCGCGAAATTAATACGACTCACTATAGGGG
AATTGTGAGCGGATAACAATTCCCCACTAGTAATAATTTTGTTTAACTTTAAGAAGGAGATATACCATGG
GCAGCAGCCATCATCATCATCATCACAGCAGCGGTACCGGCAGCGGCCTGGAAGTTCTGTTCCAGGGGCC
CCATATGCTCGAGGATCAAGAGAAGGAGTTATCCACCAATGCTTTCCAAGCTTTCACATCTGGAAATTAT
GATGCCTGTCTACAACACCTTGCCTGTCTACAAGATATAAACAAAGATGATTATAAAATAATTTTGAATA
CAGCAGTAGCTGAGTTTTTTAAAAGTAACCAAACAACAACAGATAATTTGAGACAAACACTTAACCAGCT
GAAGAATCAGGTCCACTCAGCTGTTGAAGAAATGGATGGATTAGATGATGTTGAAAACAGCATGTTGTAC
TATAATCAAGCAGTCATTCTTTATCATCTGCGGCAGTATACAGAAGCCATATCAGTTGGTGAAAAACTTT
ATCAGTTCATAGAGCCTTTTGAAGAAAAATTTGCCCAAGCAGTGTGTTTTTTGCTTGTAGACCTGTATAT
ATTAACCTACCAAGCTGAGAAAGCTTTGCATCTTCTTGCTGTCCTAGAAAAAATGATTTCACAGGGTAAC
AATAACAAAAATGGAAAGAATGAGACTGGTAATAACAACAACAAAGATGGATCTAATCATAAAGCTGAAA
GTGGAGCTCTAATAGAAGCTGCAAAATCAAAGATACATCAGTACAAAGTACGAGCTTATATCCAAATGAA
GTCTCTGAAAGCATGTAAAAGGGAAATCAAGTCAGTCATGAATACAGCTGGAAATTCCGCACCCTCTCTC
TTTCTTAAAAGCAATTTTGAGTACTTAAGAGGTAATTATCGAAAAGCCGTGAAGCTATTAAATAGTTCAA
ACATTGCTGAGCATCCAGGATTCATGAAAACAGGTGAATGCTTGAGATGCATGTTCTGGAATAACCTTGG
TTGCATCCATTTTGCCATGAGCAAGCACAATTTGGGAATATTCTACTTTAAAAAGGCTCTGCAAGAGAAT
GACAATGTCTGTGCACAGCTCAGTGCAGGTAGCACTGATCCAGGTAAAAAATTTTCAGGAAGACCCATGT
GTACGTTACTAACCAATAAGAGATATGAGTTGCTGTATAACTGTGGAATTCAGCTTCTTCACATTGGAAG
GCCTCTTGCTGCCTTCGAATGTCTGATTGAAGCTGTTCAGGTTTATCATGCAAATCCTCGCCTCTGGCTA
CGGCTGGCTGAATGCTGCATTGCTGCCAATAAGGGGACTTCTGAACAAGAAACTAAAGGCCTTCCCAGCA
AAAAAGGAATTGTACAGTCTATTGTTGGTCAAGGCTATCATCGTAAAATAGTTTTGGCATCACAGTCTAT
ACAGAATACTGTTTATAATGATGGTCAGTCTTCGTAAGGATCCTAATAGTCTAGAGCTAGCCCTAGGAGA
TCCGGCTGCTAACAAAGCCCGAAAGGAAGCTGAGTTGGCTGCTGCCACCGCTGAGCAATAACTAGCATAA
CCCCTTGGGGCCTCTAAACGGGTCTTGAGGGGTTTTTTGCTGAAAGGAGGAACTATATCCGGATATCCCG
CAAGAGGCCCGGCAGTACCGGCATAACCAAGCCTATGCCTACAGCATCCAGGGTGACGGTGCCGAGGATG
ACGATGAGCGCATTGTTAGATTTCATACACGGTGCCTGACTGCGTTAGCAATTTAACTGTGATAAACTAC
CGCATTAAAGCTTATCGATGATAAGCTGTCAAACATGAGAA
Features (pLannotate 1.2.2; 20 found; start..end, strand, type, name):
    104..208     +  promoter       AmpR promoter: bla
    209..1069    +  CDS            AmpR: β-lactamase; bla; confers resistance to ampicillin, carbenicillin, and related antibiotics
   1240..1828    +  rep_origin     ori: high-copy-number ColE1/pMB1/pBR322/pUC origin of replication
   2014..2156    -  misc_feature   bom: basis of mobility region from pBR322
   2258..2449    -  CDS            rop: Rop protein, which maintains plasmids at low copy number; rop
   2466..2846    +  CDS            YPB1_ECOLX: Protein predicted: Swiss-Prot protein existence level 4. From Escherichia coli.
   3088..3712    -  CDS            TcR (fragment): tetracycline efflux protein; tet; confers resistance to tetracycline
   3727..3748    -  protein_bind   CAP binding site: CAP binding activates transcription in the presence of cAMP. E. coli catabolite activator protein
   3761..4843    -  CDS            lacI: lac repressor; lacI; The lac repressor binds to the lac operator to inhibit transcription in E. coli. This inhibition can be relieved by adding lactose or isopropyl-β-D-thiogalactopyranoside (IPTG).
   4844..4921    -  promoter       lacI promoter: lacI
   4929..5208    -  CDS            TcR (fragment): tetracycline efflux protein; tet; confers resistance to tetracycline
   5230..5248    +  promoter       T7 promoter: promoter for bacteriophage T7 RNA polymerase
   5249..5273    +  protein_bind   lac operator: The lac repressor binds to the lac operator to inhibit transcription in E. coli. This inhibition can be relieved by adding lactose or isopropyl-β-D-thiogalactopyranoside (IPTG). lac repressor encoded by lacI
   5288..5310    +  RBS            RBS: efficient ribosome binding site from bacteriophage T7 gene 10 (Olins and Rangwala, 1989)
   5329..5345    +  CDS            capTEV™ (fragment): composite tag for in vivo biotinylation, TEV protease cleavage, and 6xHis tagging
   5404..6684    +  CDS            CNOT10 (fragment): CNO10_HUMAN - Experimental evidence at protein level: Swiss-Prot protein existence level 1. Component of the CCR4-NOT complex which is one of the major cellular mRNA deadenylases and is linked to various cellular processes including bulk mRNA degradation, miRNA-mediated repression, translational repression during translational initiation and general transcription regulation. Additional complex functions may be a consequence of its influence on mRNA expression. Is not required for association of CNOT7 to the CCR4-NOT complex. From Homo sapiens (Human).
   6725..6774    +  CDS            SET1 (fragment): solubility-enhancement tag derived from T7 phage gene 10B
   6782..6829    +  terminator     T7 terminator: transcription terminator for bacteriophage T7 RNA polymerase
   6852..6956    -  CDS            TcR (fragment): tetracycline efflux protein; tet; confers resistance to tetracycline
   7004..7032    -  promoter       tet promoter: E. coli promoter for tetracycline efflux protein gene
