[The description below was written by a language model from this plasmid's Addgene catalogue record and pLannotate feature annotations shown in this document.]
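Description:
pnEA-NpH-HsNot10_25-451_Q is a 7,041-nt bacterial expression plasmid for producing a fragment of human CNOT10 (Not10), residues 25–451, in E. coli. The catalogue lists the backbone as unknown, but the annotated features show a pET-like, pBR322-derived architecture. It has a ColE1/pMB1-type origin together with the bom mobility region and the rop gene, which keeps copy number low, in line with the record's "low copy" designation. It also carries an ampicillin resistance gene (bla) under its own promoter. Several disrupted fragments of the tetracycline resistance gene and its promoter remain as backbone remnants and are not expected to be functional.

The expression cassette consists of a T7 promoter followed by a lac operator, the strong T7 gene 10 ribosome binding site, the coding region and a T7 terminator. A lacI gene with its own promoter supplies the repressor. Transcription therefore depends on T7 RNA polymerase in the host and can be induced with IPTG or lactose. The CNOT10 fragment, which the depositor derived from a human reference mRNA, is preceded by a short sequence that matches part of a His/TEV-type composite tag. This suggests an N-terminal histidine purification tag, possibly with a protease cleavage site, although the record does not define the tag explicitly. A short match to a T7 gene 10-derived sequence lies downstream of the insert and is probably vector-derived rather than a deliberate fusion.

CNOT10 is a component of the CCR4-NOT deadenylase complex, which is involved in mRNA decay and translational repression. The stated purpose is bacterial expression only, which would suit recombinant protein production for biochemical or structural work. The depositor's sequence may be theoretical or predicted.
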