Addgene plasmid #147301: pnEA-NpH-HsNot10_25-451_Q
Purpose: Bacterial Expression of HsNot10_25-451
Depositing lab: Elisa Izaurralde. Depositing organization: Max Planck Institute for Developmental Biology.
Backbone
  Vector backbone: Unknown
  Vector type: Bacterial Expression
Growth in bacteria
  Bacterial resistance: Ampicillin, 100 μg/mL
  Growth temperature: 37°C
  Growth strain: DH5alpha
  Copy number: Low Copy
Gene/Insert
  Gene/Insert name: HsNot10_25-451
  Species: H. sapiens (human)
  Entrez Gene: CNOT10 (a.k.a. FLJ12890, FLJ13165, DKFZp434K115)
  Cloning method: Unknown
Terms and licenses: Academic/Nonprofit Terms; Industry Terms: Not Available to Industry
Depositor comments: ORF extracted from NCBI:NM_015442.1 Plasmids from this collection were made available to the research community and donated after the lab closed. Please note that the sequence provided by the depositing laboratory may be theoretical/predicted or based on Sanger sequencing results. There may be discrepancies between sequencing results obtained by Addgene and the depositor sequence. If an Addgene verified sequence is not available, please contact before placing your order to request that our lab fully sequence the plasmid.
How to cite: pnEA-NpH-HsNot10_25-451_Q was a gift from Elisa Izaurralde (Addgene plasmid # 147301 ; http://n2t.net/addgene:147301 ; RRID:Addgene_147301)
